Addgene plasmid #19023: p40 E259A
Depositing lab: Michael Yaffe. Depositing organization: Massachusetts Institute of Technology. Publication: Phosphatidylinositol 3-phosphate-dependent and -independent functions of p40phox in activation of the neutrophil NADPH oxidase. Bissonnette SA, Glazier CM, Stewart MQ, Brown GE, Ellson CD, Yaffe MB. J Biol Chem. 2008 Jan 25. 283(4):2108-19. 10.1074/jbc.M706639200 PubMed 18029359.
Backbone
  Vector backbone: pET28a
  Backbone manufacturer: EMD Biosciences
  Backbone size w/o insert (bp): 5369
  Vector type: Bacterial Expression
Growth in bacteria
  Bacterial resistance: Kanamycin, 50 μg/mL
  Growth temperature: 37°C
  Growth strain: DH5alpha
  Copy number: High Copy
Gene/Insert
  Gene/Insert name: p40phox (alt names: NADPH oxidase subunit; NCF4)
  Species: H. sapiens (human)
  Insert size (bp): 1019
  Mutation: E259A
  GenBank ID: X77094
  Entrez Gene: NCF4 (a.k.a. CGD3, NCF, P40PHOX, SH3PXD4)
  Tag / fusion protein: His (N terminal on backbone)
  Cloning method: Restriction Enzyme; 5′ cloning site XhoI (unknown if destroyed); 3′ cloning site EcoRI (unknown if destroyed)
  Sequencing primers: 5′ T7
Terms and licenses: Academic/Nonprofit Terms; Industry Terms: Not Available to Industry
How to cite: p40 E259A was a gift from Michael Yaffe (Addgene plasmid # 19023 ; http://n2t.net/addgene:19023 ; RRID:Addgene_19023)
