[The description below was written by a language model from this plasmid's Addgene catalogue record.]
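Description:
p40 E259A is a bacterial expression plasmid built on the pET28a backbone (about 5.4 kb without insert) that carries human p40phox, the NADPH oxidase subunit encoded by NCF4, with a glutamate-to-alanine substitution at residue 259. The roughly 1 kb insert was introduced by restriction cloning, with XhoI recorded as the 5′ site and EcoRI as the 3′ site; the record does not say whether either site survived. The protein is fused to an N-terminal His tag supplied by the backbone, which allows purification by immobilised metal affinity chromatography. The plasmid confers kanamycin resistance, is listed as high copy, and is propagated in a standard cloning strain such as DH5alpha.

No feature table is provided, so the regulatory elements are not itemised in the record. As a general property of pET28a vectors, expression is driven by a T7 promoter under lac operator control, which requires a host supplying T7 RNA polymerase for induced protein production; the listing of a T7 sequencing primer at the 5′ end is consistent with this arrangement.

The associated study concerns phosphatidylinositol 3-phosphate-dependent and -independent functions of p40phox in activating the neutrophil NADPH oxidase. This suggests the construct was made to produce recombinant mutant protein for comparison with the wild-type protein in biochemical work. The record does not state the specific functional consequence of the E259A change or which interaction or domain it was designed to disrupt.
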