>Addgene plasmid #19023 | p40 E259A | addgene partial sequence | sequence record 24858 | T7 5'-TAATACGACTCACTATAGGG-3'
TGNGGAANATTCCNTCTANAATATTTTGTTTACTTTAAGAAGGAGATATACCATGGGCAGCAGCCATCAT
CATCATCATCACAGCAGCGGCCTGGTGCCGCGCGGCAGCCATATGGCTAGCATGACTGGTGGACAGCAAA
TGGGTCGCGGATCCGAATTCATGGCTGTGGCCCAGCAGCTGCGGGCCGAGAGTGACTTTGAACAGCTTCC
GGATGATGTTGCCATCTCGGCCAACATTGCTGACATCGAGGAGAAGAGAGGCTTCACCAGCCACTTTGTT
TTCGTCATCGAGGTGAAGACAAAAGGAGGATCCAAGTACCTCATCTACCGCCGCTACCGCCAGTTCCATG
CTTTGCAGAGCAAGCTGGAGGAGCGCTTCGGGCCAGACAGCAAGAGCAGTGCCCTGGCCTGTACCCTGCC
CACACTCCCAGCCAAAGTCTACGTGGGTGTGAAACAGGAGATCGCCGAGATGCGGATACCTGCCCTCAAC
GCCTACATGAAGAGCCTGCTCAGCCTGCCGGTCTGGGTGCTGATGGATGAGGACGTCCGGATCTTCTTTT
ACCAGTCGCCCTATGACTCAGAGCAGGTGCCCCAGGCACTCCGCCGGCTCCGCCCGCGCACCCGGAAAGT
CAAGAGCGTGTCCCCACAGGGCAACAGCGTGGACCGCATGGCAGCTCCGAGAGCAGAGGCTCTATTTGAC
TTCNTGGAAAACAGCAACTTCGANCTGANTTCAAGCTGGAGATGTGATCTTCCTCCTCAGTCGATCAACA
AGATGGCTGNAGGCNTGTCGGGAGCACGGCTCTTCCTTCTCTTCTGAGNCTCA
