>Addgene plasmid #19023 | p40 E259A | addgene partial sequence | sequence record 24859 | T7-term
GCNTACTCTTTGGGCTTGTAGCAGCCGGATCTCAGTGGTGGTGGTGGTGGTGCTCGAGTCATGGCATCGT
GTTGTAGACCCTGTAGTTGTCCTTCTGCGTGATGTGCAGCTTCCAGGGGAAGAGGCGCTTCTGGGAGGGG
AGGCCACGAGCCTGCCGCACCATGAGCGCTACGTCCTCATCCGACAGCAGCCGAACCAGATCCCCCTCAG
CGTCCCGGTAATTCAGAGCTATGTCCTCTCTCTGGAACTCCCGCCTTGTGAGCTCCAGCAGGTCTTTCAA
TAGGGGAGTGCTGCTGAGATCTGCCTCCACCGCGATGTCCTTGATGGTGCTGATGGTGTCTTCGTAGTAG
TAGCAACGCAGCCAGTTGGTGGGGTCGTCCTCCTCAGGGAAGTCTTTGAGGATCTTCACGAAGGAGAGAG
GGAAGATGCCCGTGGCTCCCCGGACAGTGCCCTCCAGCCAGTCTTTGTTGATCCGACTGAGGAGGAAGAT
CACATCTCCAGCTTTGAAATTCAGCTCCAGTTTGCTGTTTCCAGTGAAGTCAAATAGAGCCTCTGCTCTC
GGAGCTGCCATGCGGTCAACGCTGTTGCCCTGTGGGGACACGCTCTTGACTTTCCGGGTGCGCGGGCGGA
GCCGGCGGAGTGCCTGGGGCACCTGCTCTGAGTCATAGGGCGACTGGTAAAAGAAGATCCGGACGTCCTC
ATCCATCAACACCCAAACCGGCAGGCTGAGCAGGCTCTTCATGTAGGCGTNAAGGGCAGGTATCCGCATC
TCGGCGA
